>Addgene plasmid #223571 | pHR-CLIP-PD-L1 | addgene full sequence | sequence record 444013 | Addgene NGS Result
CGATACCGTCGACCTCGAGGGAATTAATTCGAGCTCGGTACCTTTAAGACCAATGACTTACAAGGCAGCT
GTAGATCTTAGCCACTTTTTAAAAGAAAAGGGGGGACTGGAAGGGCTAATTCACTCCCAACGAAGACAAG
ATCTGCTTTTTGCTTGTACTGGGTCTCTCTGGTTAGACCAGATCTGAGCCTGGGAGCTCTCTGGCTAACT
AGGGAACCCACTGCTTAAGCCTCAATAAAGCTTGCCTTGAGTGCTTCAAGTAGTGTGTGCCCGTCTGTTG
TGTGACTCTGGTAACTAGAGATCCCTCAGACCCTTTTAGTCAGTGTGGAAAATCTCTAGCAGCATCTAGA
ATTAATTCCGTGTATTCTATAGTGTCACCTAAATCGTATGTGTATGATACATAAGGTTATGTATTAATTG
TAGCCGCGTTCTAACGACAATATGTACAAGCCTAATTGTGTAGCATCTGGCTTACTGAAGCAGACCCTAT
CATCTCTCTCGTAAACTGCCGTCAGAGTCGGTTTGGTTGGACGAACCTTCTGAGTTTCTGGTAACGCCGT
CCCGCACCCGGAAATGGTCAGCGAACCAATCAGCAGGGTCATCGCTAGCCAGATCCTCTACGCCGGACGC
ATCGTGGCCGGCATCACCGGCGCCACAGGTGCGGTTGCTGGCGCCTATATCGCCGACATCACCGATGGGG
AAGATCGGGCTCGCCACTTCGGGCTCATGAGCGCTTGTTTCGGCGTGGGTATGGTGGCAGGCCCCGTGGC
CGGGGGACTGTTGGGCGCCATCTCCTTGCATGCACCATTCCTTGCGGCGGCGGTGCTCAACGGCCTCAAC
CTACTACTGGGCTGCTTCCTAATGCAGGAGTCGCATAAGGGAGAGCGTCGAATGGTGCACTCTCAGTACA
ATCTGCTCTGATGCCGCATAGTTAAGCCAGCCCCGACACCCGCCAACACCCGCTGACGCGCCCTGACGGG
CTTGTCTGCTCCCGGCATCCGCTTACAGACAAGCTGTGACCGTCTCCGGGAGCTGCATGTGTCAGAGGTT
TTCACCGTCATCACCGAAACGCGCGAGACGAAAGGGCCTCGTGATACGCCTATTTTTATAGGTTAATGTC
ATGATAATAATGGTTTCTTAGACGTCAGGTGGCACTTTTCGGGGAAATGTGCGCGGAACCCCTATTTGTT
TATTTTTCTAAATACATTCAAATATGTATCCGCTCATGAGACAATAACCCTGATAAATGCTTCAATAATA
TTGAAAAAGGAAGAGTATGAGTATTCAACATTTCCGTGTCGCCCTTATTCCCTTTTTTGCGGCATTTTGC
CTTCCTGTTTTTGCTCACCCAGAAACGCTGGTGAAAGTAAAAGATGCTGAAGATCAGTTGGGTGCACGAG
TGGGTTACATCGAACTGGATCTCAACAGCGGTAAGATCCTTGAGAGTTTTCGCCCCGAAGAACGTTTTCC
AATGATGAGCACTTTTAAAGTTCTGCTATGTGGCGCGGTATTATCCCGTATTGACGCCGGGCAAGAGCAA
CTCGGTCGCCGCATACACTATTCTCAGAATGACTTGGTTGAGTACTCACCAGTCACAGAAAAGCATCTTA
CGGATGGCATGACAGTAAGAGAATTATGCAGTGCTGCCATAACCATGAGTGATAACACTGCGGCCAACTT
ACTTCTGACAACGATCGGAGGACCGAAGGAGCTAACCGCTTTTTTGCACAACATGGGGGATCATGTAACT
CGCCTTGATCGTTGGGAACCGGAGCTGAATGAAGCCATACCAAACGACGAGCGTGACACCACGATGCCTG
TAGCAATGGCAACAACGTTGCGCAAACTATTAACTGGCGAACTACTTACTCTAGCTTCCCGGCAACAATT
AATAGACTGGATGGAGGCGGATAAAGTTGCAGGACCACTTCTGCGCTCGGCCCTTCCGGCTGGCTGGTTT
ATTGCTGATAAATCTGGAGCCGGTGAGCGTGGGTCTCGCGGTATCATTGCAGCACTGGGGCCAGATGGTA
AGCCCTCCCGTATCGTAGTTATCTACACGACGGGGAGTCAGGCAACTATGGATGAACGAAATAGACAGAT
CGCTGAGATAGGTGCCTCACTGATTAAGCATTGGTAACTGTCAGACCAAGTTTACTCATATATACTTTAG
ATTGATTTAAAACTTCATTTTTAATTTAAAAGGATCTAGGTGAAGATCCTTTTTGATAATCTCATGACCA
AAATCCCTTAACGTGAGTTTTCGTTCCACTGAGCGTCAGACCCCGTAGAAAAGATCAAAGGATCTTCTTG
AGATCCTTTTTTTCTGCGCGTAATCTGCTGCTTGCAAACAAAAAAACCACCGCTACCAGCGGTGGTTTGT
TTGCCGGATCAAGAGCTACCAACTCTTTTTCCGAAGGTAACTGGCTTCAGCAGAGCGCAGATACCAAATA
CTGTTCTTCTAGTGTAGCCGTAGTTAGGCCACCACTTCAAGAACTCTGTAGCACCGCCTACATACCTCGC
TCTGCTAATCCTGTTACCAGTGGCTGCTGCCAGTGGCGATAAGTCGTGTCTTACCGGGTTGGACTCAAGA
CGATAGTTACCGGATAAGGCGCAGCGGTCGGGCTGAACGGGGGGTTCGTGCACACAGCCCAGCTTGGAGC
GAACGACCTACACCGAACTGAGATACCTACAGCGTGAGCTATGAGAAAGCGCCACGCTTCCCGAAGGGAG
AAAGGCGGACAGGTATCCGGTAAGCGGCAGGGTCGGAACAGGAGAGCGCACGAGGGAGCTTCCAGGGGGA
AACGCCTGGTATCTTTATAGTCCTGTCGGGTTTCGCCACCTCTGACTTGAGCGTCGATTTTTGTGATGCT
CGTCAGGGGGGCGGAGCCTATGGAAAAACGCCAGCAACGCGGCCTTTTTACGGTTCCTGGCCTTTTGCTG
GCCTTTTGCTCACATGTTCTTTCCTGCGTTATCCCCTGATTCTGTGGATAACCGTATTACCGCCTTTGAG
TGAGCTGATACCGCTCGCCGCAGCCGAACGACCGAGCGCAGCGAGTCAGTGAGCGAGGAAGCGGAAGAGC
GCCCAATACGCAAACCGCCTCTCCCCGCGCGTTGGCCGATTCATTAATGCAGCTGTGGAATGTGTGTCAG
TTAGGGTGTGGAAAGTCCCCAGGCTCCCCAGCAGGCAGAAGTATGCAAAGCATGCATCTCAATTAGTCAG
CAACCAGGTGTGGAAAGTCCCCAGGCTCCCCAGCAGGCAGAAGTATGCAAAGCATGCATCTCAATTAGTC
AGCAACCATAGTCCCGCCCCTAACTCCGCCCATCCCGCCCCTAACTCCGCCCAGTTCCGCCCATTCTCCG
CCCCATGGCTGACTAATTTTTTTTATTTATGCAGAGGCCGAGGCCGCCTCGGCCTCTGAGCTATTCCAGA
AGTAGTGAGGAGGCTTTTTTGGAGGCCTAGGCTTTTGCAAAAAGCTTGGACACAAGACAGGCTTGCGAGA
TATGTTTGAGAATACCACTTTATCCCGCGTCAGGGAGAGGCAGTGCGTAAAAAGACGCGGACTCATGTGA
AATACTGGTTTTTAGTGCGCCAGATCTCTATAATCTCGCGCAACCTATTTTCCCCTCGAACACTTTTTAA
GCCGTAGATAAACAGGCTGGGACACTTCACATGAGCGAAAAATACATCGTCACCTGGGACATGTTGCAGA
TCCATGCACGTAAACTCGCAAGCCGACTGATGCCTTCTGAACAATGGAAAGGCATTATTGCCGTAAGCCG
TGGCGGTCTGTACCGGGTGCGTTACTGGCGCGTGAACTGGGTATTCGTCATGTCGATACCGTTTGTATTT
CCAGCTACGATCACGACAACCAGCGCGAGCTTAAAGTGCTGAAACGCGCAGAAGGCGATGGCGAAGGCTT
CATCGTTATTGATGACCTGGTGGATACCGGTGGTACTGCGGTTGCGATTCGTGAAATGTATCCAAAAGCG
CACTTTGTCACCATCTTCGCAAAACCGGCTGGTCGTCCGCTGGTTGATGACTATGTTGTTGATATCCCGC
AAGATACCTGGATTGAACAGCCGTGGGATATGGGCGTCGTATTCGTCCCGCCAATCTCCGGTCGCTAATC
TTTTCAACGCCTGGCACTGCCGGGCGTTGTTCTTTTTAACTTCAGGCGGGTTACAATAGTTTCCAGTAAG
TATTCTGGAGGCTGCATCCATGACACAGGCAAACCTGAGCGAAACCCTGTTCAAACCCCGCTTTAAACAT
CCTGAAACCTCGACGCTAGTCCGCCGCTTTAATCACGGCGCACAACCGCCTGTGCAGTCGGCCCTTGATG
GTAAAACCATCCCTCACTGGTATCGCATGATTAACCGTCTGATGTGGATCTGGCGCGGCATTGACCCACG
CGAAATCCTCGACGTCCAGGCACGTATTGTGATGAGCGATGCCGAACGTACCGACGATGATTTATACGAT
ACGGTGATTGGCTACCGTGGCGGCAACTGGATTTATGAGTGGGCCCCGGATCTTTGTGAAGGAACCTTAC
TTCTGTGGTGTGACATAATTGGACAAACTACCTACAGAGATTTAAAGCTCTAAGGTAAATATAAAATTTT
TAAGTGTATAATGTGTTAAACTACTGATTCTAATTGTTTGTGTATTTTAGATTCCAACCTATGGAACTGA
TGAATGGGAGCAGTGGTGGAATGCCTTTAATGAGGAAAACCTGTTTTGCTCAGAAGAAATGCCATCTAGT
GATGATGAGGCTACTGCTGACTCTCAACATTCTACTCCTCCAAAAAAGAAGAGAAAGGTAGAAGACCCCA
AGGACTTTCCTTCAGAATTGCTAAGTTTTTTGAGTCATGCTGTGTTTAGTAATAGAACTCTTGCTTGCTT
TGCTATTTACACCACAAAGGAAAAAGCTGCACTGCTATACAAGAAAATTATGGAAAAATATTCTGTAACC
TTTATAAGTAGGCATAACAGTTATAATCATAACATACTGTTTTTTCTTACTCCACACAGGCATAGAGTGT
CTGCTATTAATAACTATGCTCAAAAATTGTGTACCTTTAGCTTTTTAATTTGTAAAGGGGTTAATAAGGA
ATATTTGATGTATAGTGCCTTGACTAGAGATCATAATCAGCCATACCACATTTGTAGAGGTTTTACTTGC
TTTAAAAAACCTCCCACACCTCCCCCTGAACCTGAAACATAAAATGAATGCAATTGTTGTTGTTAACTTG
TTTATTGCAGCTTATAATGGTTACAAATAAAGCAATAGCATCACAAATTTCACAAATAAAGCATTTTTTT
CACTGCATTCTAGTTGTGGTTTGTCCAAACTCATCAATGTATCTTATCATGTCTGGATCAACTGGATAAC
TCAAGCTAACCAAAATCATCCCAAACTTCCCACCCCATACCCTATTACCACTGCCAATTACCTGTGGTTT
CATTTACTCTAAACCTGTGATTCCTCTGAATTATTTTCATTTTAAAGAAATTGTATTTGTTAAATATGTA
CTACAAACTTAGTAGTTGGAAGGGCTAATTCACTCCCAAAGAAGACAAGATATCCTTGATCTGTGGATCT
ACCACACACAAGGCTACTTCCCTGATTAGCAGAACTACACACCAGGGCCAGGGGTCAGATATCCACTGAC
CTTTGGATGGTGCTACAAGCTAGTACCAGTTGAGCCAGATAAGGTAGAAGAGGCCAATAAAGGAGAGAAC
ACCAGCTTGTTACACCCTGTGAGCCTGCATGGGATGGATGACCCGGAGAGAGAAGTGTTAGAGTGGAGGT
TTGACAGCCGCCTAGCATTTCATCACGTGGCCCGAGAGCTGCATCCGGAGTACTTCAAGAACTGCTGATA
TCGAGCTTGCTACAAGGGACTTTCCGCTGGGGACTTTCCAGGGAGGCGTGGCCTGGGCGGGACTGGGGAG
TGGCGAGCCCTCAGATCCTGCATATAAGCAGCTGCTTTTTGCCTGTACTGGGTCTCTCTGGTTAGACCAG
ATCTGAGCCTGGGAGCTCTCTGGCTAACTAGGGAACCCACTGCTTAAGCCTCAATAAAGCTTGCCTTGAG
TGCTTCAAGTAGTGTGTGCCCGTCTGTTGTGTGACTCTGGTAACTAGAGATCCCTCAGACCCTTTTAGTC
AGTGTGGAAAATCTCTAGCAGTGGCGCCCGAACAGGGACTTGAAAGCGAAAGGGAAACCAGAGGAGCTCT
CTCGACGCAGGACTCGGCTTGCTGAAGCGCGCACGGCAAGAGGCGAGGGGCGGCGACTGGTGAGTACGCC
AAAAATTTTGACTAGCGGAGGCTAGAAGGAGAGAGATGGGTGCGAGAGCGTCAGTATTAAGCGGGGGAGA
ATTAGATCGCGATGGGAAAAAATTCGGTTAAGGCCAGGGGGAAAGAAAAAATATAAATTAAAACATATAG
TATGGGCAAGCAGGGAGCTAGAACGATTCGCAGTTAATCCTGGCCTGTTAGAAACATCAGAAGGCTGTAG
ACAAATACTGGGACAGCTACAACCATCCCTTCAGACAGGATCAGAAGAACTTAGATCATTATATAATACA
GTAGCAACCCTCTATTGTGTGCATCAAAGGATAGAGATAAAAGACACCAAGGAAGCTTTAGACAAGATAG
AGGAAGAGCAAAACAAAAGTAAGACCACCGCACAGCAAGCGGCCGGCCGCTGATCTTCAGACCTGGAGGA
GGAGATATGAGGGACAATTGGAGAAGTGAATTATATAAATATAAAGTAGTAAAAATTGAACCATTAGGAG
TAGCACCCACCAAGGCAAAGAGAAGAGTGGTGCAGAGAGAAAAAAGAGCAGTGGGAATAGGAGCTTTGTT
CCTTGGGTTCTTGGGAGCAGCAGGAAGCACTATGGGCGCAGCGTCAATGACGCTGACGGTACAGGCCAGA
CAATTATTGTCTGGTATAGTGCAGCAGCAGAACAATTTGCTGAGGGCTATTGAGGCGCAACAGCATCTGT
TGCAACTCACAGTCTGGGGCATCAAGCAGCTCCAGGCAAGAATCCTGGCTGTGGAAAGATACCTAAAGGA
TCAACAGCTCCTGGGGATTTGGGGTTGCTCTGGAAAACTCATTTGCACCACTGCTGTGCCTTGGAATGCT
AGTTGGAGTAATAAATCTCTGGAACAGATTTGGAATCACACGACCTGGATGGAGTGGGACAGAGAAATTA
ACAATTACACAAGCTTAATACACTCCTTAATTGAAGAATCGCAAAACCAGCAAGAAAAGAATGAACAAGA
ATTATTGGAATTAGATAAATGGGCAAGTTTGTGGAATTGGTTTAACATAACAAATTGGCTGTGGTATATA
AAATTATTCATAATGATAGTAGGAGGCTTGGTAGGTTTAAGAATAGTTTTTGCTGTACTTTCTATAGTGA
ATAGAGTTAGGCAGGGATATTCACCATTATCGTTTCAGACCCACCTCCCAACCCCGAGGGGACCCGACAG
GCCCGAAGGAATAGAAGAAGAAGGTGGAGAGAGAGACAGAGACAGATCCATTCGATTAGTGAACGGATCT
CGACGGTATCGCCAAATGGCAGTATTCATCCACAATTTTAAAAGAAAAGGGGGGATTGGGGGGTACAGTG
CAGGGGAAAGAATAGTAGACATAATAGCAACAGACATACAAACTAAAGAATTACAAAAACAAATTACAAA
AATTCAAAATTTTCGGGTTTATTACAGGGACAGCAGAGATCCAGTTTGGATCGATAAGCTTGATATCGAA
TTCCTGCAGCCCCGATAAAATAAAAGATTTTATTTAGTCTCCAGAAAAAGGGGGGAATGAAAGACCCCAC
CTGTAGGTTTGGCAAGCTAGCTGCAGTAACGCCATTTTGCAAGGCATGGAAAAATACCAAACCAAGAATA
GAGAAGTTCAGATCAAGGGCGGGTACATGAAAATAGCTAACGTTGGGCCAAACAGGATATCTGCGGTGAG
CAGTTTCGGCCCCGGCCCGGGGCCAAGAACAGATGGTCACCGCAGTTTCGGCCCCGGCCCGAGGCCAAGA
ACAGATGGTCCCCAGATATGGCCCAACCCTCAGCAGTTTCTTAAGACCCATCAGATGTTTCCAGGCTCCC
CCAAGGACCTGAAATGACCCTGCGCCTTATTTGAATTAACCAATCAGCCTGCTTCTCGCTTCTGTTCGCG
CGCTTCTGCTTCCCGAGCTCTATAAAAGAGCTCACAACCCCTCACTCGGCGCGCCAGTCCTCCGACAGAC
TGAGTCGCCCGGGGGGGATCTGGAGCTCTCGAGAATTCTCATGAGGATATTTGCTGTCTTTATATTCATG
ACCTACTGGCATTTGCTGAACGCAATGGACAAAGACTGCGAAATGAAGCGCACCACCCTGGATAGCCCTC
TGGGCAAGCTGGAACTGTCTGGGTGCGAACAGGGCCTGCACCGTATCATCTTCCTGGGCAAAGGAACATC
TGCCGCCGACGCCGTGGAAGTGCCTGCCCCAGCCGCCGTGCTGGGCGGACCAGAGCCACTGATCCAGGCC
ACCGCCTGGCTCAACGCCTACTTTCACCAGCCTGAGGCCATCGAGGAGTTCCCTGTGCCAGCCCTGCACC
ACCCAGTGTTCCAGCAGGAGAGCTTTACCCGCCAGGTGCTGTGGAAACTGCTGAAAGTGGTGAAGTTCGG
AGAGGTCATCAGCGAGAGCCACCTGGCCGCCCTGGTGGGCAATCCCGCCGCCACCGCCGCCGTGAACACC
GCCCTGGACGGAAATCCCGTGCCCATTCTGATCCCCTGCCACCGGGTGGTGCAGGGCGACAGCGACGTGG
GGCCCTACCTGGGCGGGCTCGCCGTGAAAGAGTGGCTGCTGGCCCACGAGGGCCACAGACTGGGCAAGCC
TGGGCTGGGTGGTAGCGGTAGCGGTAGCGGTGGAGGTGGAAGCAGCTTTACTGTCACGGTTCCCAAGGAC
CTATATGTGGTAGAGTATGGTAGCAATATGACAATTGAATGCAAATTCCCAGTAGAAAAACAATTAGACC
TGGCTGCACTAATTGTCTATTGGGAAATGGAGGATAAGAACATTATTCAATTTGTGCATGGAGAGGAAGA
CCTGAAGGTTCAGCATAGTAGCTACAGACAGAGGGCCCGGCTGTTGAAGGACCAGCTCTCCCTGGGAAAT
GCTGCACTTCAGATCACAGATGTGAAATTGCAGGATGCAGGGGTGTACCGCTGCATGATCAGCTATGGTG
GTGCCGACTACAAGCGAATTACTGTGAAAGTCAATGCCCCATACAACAAAATCAACCAAAGAATTTTGGT
TGTGGACCCAGTCACCTCTGAACATGAACTGACATGTCAGGCTGAGGGCTACCCCAAGGCCGAAGTCATC
TGGACAAGCAGTGACCATCAAGTCCTGAGTGGTAAGACCACCACCACCAATTCCAAGAGAGAGGAGAAGC
TTTTCAATGTGACCAGCACACTGAGAATCAACACAACAACTAATGAGATTTTCTACTGCACTTTTAGGAG
ATTAGATCCTGAGGAAAACCATACAGCTGAATTGGTCATCCCAGAACTACCTCTGGCACATCCTCCAAAT
GAAAGGACTCACTTGGTAATTCTGGGAGCCATCTTATTATGCCTTGGTGTAGCACTGACATTCATCTTCC
GTTTAAGAAAAGGGAGAATGATGGATGTGAAAAAATGTGGCATCCAAGATACAAACTCAAAGAAGCAAAG
TGATACACATTTGGAGGAGACGTAAGCGACTCTAGAGTCGACCTGCAGGCATGCAAGCTTGATATCAAGC
TTATCGATAATCAACCTCTGGATTACAAAATTTGTGAAAGATTGACTGGTATTCTTAACTATGTTGCTCC
TTTTACGCTATGTGGATACGCTGCTTTAATGCCTTTGTATCATGCTATTGCTTCCCGTATGGCTTTCATT
TTCTCCTCCTTGTATAAATCCTGGTTGCTGTCTCTTTATGAGGAGTTGTGGCCCGTTGTCAGGCAACGTG
GCGTGGTGTGCACTGTGTTTGCTGACGCAACCCCCACTGGTTGGGGCATTGCCACCACCTGTCAGCTCCT
TTCCGGGACTTTCGCTTTCCCCCTCCCTATTGCCACGGCGGAACTCATCGCCGCCTGCCTTGCCCGCTGC
TGGACAGGGGCTCGGCTGTTGGGCACTGACAATTCCGTGGTGTTGTCGGGGAAATCATCGTCCTTTCCTT
GGCTGCTCGCCTGTGTTGCCACCTGGATTCTGCGCGGGACGTCCTTCTGCTACGTCCCTTCGGCCCTCAA
TCCAGCGGACCTTCCTTCCCGCGGCCTGCTGCCGGCTCTGCGGCCTCTTCCGCGTCTTCGCCTTCGCCCT
CAGACGAGTCGGATCTCCCTTTGGGCCGCCTCCCCGCAT
Features (pLannotate 1.2.2; 35 found; start..end, strand, type, name):
     38..106     +  CDS            nef (fragment): NEF_HV1Z2 - Experimental evidence at protein level: Swiss-Prot protein existence level 1. Extracellular Nef protein targets CD4(+) T-lymphocytes for apoptosis by interacting with CXCR4 surface receptors. From Human immunodeficiency virus type 1 group M subtype D (isolate Z2/CDC-Z34) (HIV-1).
    108..341     +  LTR            3' LTR (ΔU3): self-inactivating 3' long terminal repeat (LTR) from HIV-1
    366..384     -  promoter       SP6 promoter: promoter for bacteriophage SP6 RNA polymerase
    612..891     +  CDS            TcR (fragment): tetracycline efflux protein; tet; confers resistance to tetracycline
    892..940     -  misc_feature   bom (fragment): basis of mobility region from pBR322
   1042..1077    -  CDS            rop (fragment): Rop protein, which maintains plasmids at low copy number; rop
   1172..1276    +  promoter       AmpR promoter: bla
   1277..2137    +  CDS            AmpR: β-lactamase; bla; confers resistance to ampicillin, carbenicillin, and related antibiotics
   2308..2896    +  rep_origin     ori: high-copy-number ColE1/pMB1/pBR322/pUC origin of replication
   3079..3135    +  CDS            lacI (fragment): lac repressor; lacI; The lac repressor binds to the lac operator to inhibit transcription in E. coli. This inhibition can be relieved by adding lactose or isopropyl-β-D-thiogalactopyranoside (IPTG).
   3142..3471    +  promoter       SV40 promoter: SV40 enhancer and early promoter
   3671..3790    +  CDS            gpt (fragment): XGPT_ECOLI - Also known as gpp, gxu. Experimental evidence at protein level: Swiss-Prot protein existence level 1. Purine salvage pathway enzyme that catalyzes the transfer of the ribosyl-5-phosphate group from 5-phospho-alpha-D-ribose 1- diphosphate (PRPP) to the N9 position of the 6-oxopurines guanine and xanthine to form the corresponding ribonucleotides GMP (guanosine 5'- monophosphate) and XMP (xanthosine 5'-monophosphate), with the release of PPi. To a lesser extent, also acts on hypoxanthine (PubMed:9100006, PubMed:3886014). Does not ribophosphorylate adenine (PubMed:3886014). From Esch
   3790..4125    +  CDS            gpt (fragment): XGPT_ECOLI - Also known as gpp, gxu. Experimental evidence at protein level: Swiss-Prot protein existence level 1. Purine salvage pathway enzyme that catalyzes the transfer of the ribosyl-5-phosphate group from 5-phospho-alpha-D-ribose 1- diphosphate (PRPP) to the N9 position of the 6-oxopurines guanine and xanthine to form the corresponding ribonucleotides GMP (guanosine 5'- monophosphate) and XMP (xanthosine 5'-monophosphate), with the release of PPi. To a lesser extent, also acts on hypoxanthine (PubMed:9100006, PubMed:3886014). Does not ribophosphorylate adenine (PubMed:3886014). From Esch
   4220..4525    +  CDS            frsA (fragment): FRSA_ECOLI - Also known as yafA. Experimental evidence at protein level: Swiss-Prot protein existence level 1. Catalyzes the hydrolysis of esters (PubMed:15808744). Displays esterase activity toward pNP-butyrate (PubMed:15808744). May stimulate mixed-acid fermentation by acting as a fermentation/respiration switch that down-regulates respiration and up- regulates fermentation rates (PubMed:15169777). From Escherichia coli (strain K12).
   4529..4603    +  CDS            small t antigen (fragment): SV40 (simian virus 40) small t antigen
   4605..4670    +  intron         small t intron: SV40 (simian virus 40) small t antigen intron
   4800..4820    +  CDS            SV40 NLS: nuclear localization signal of SV40 (simian virus 40) large T antigen
   5139..5222    +  CDS            large T antigen (fragment): large T antigen from SV40 (simian virus 40)
   5245..5379    +  polyA_signal   SV40 poly(A) signal: SV40 polyadenylation signal
   5546..5875    +  CDS            nef (fragment): NEF_HV1BR - Experimental evidence at protein level: Swiss-Prot protein existence level 1. Extracellular Nef protein targets CD4(+) T-lymphocytes for apoptosis by interacting with CXCR4 surface receptors (PubMed:14990729). From Human immunodeficiency virus type 1 group M subtype B (isolate BRU/LAI) (HIV-1).
   5923..6180    +  LTR            5' LTR (truncated): truncated 5' long terminal repeat (LTR) from HIV-1
   6227..6352    +  misc_feature   HIV-1 Ψ: packaging signal of human immunodeficiency virus type 1
   6336..6674    +  CDS            HIV-1 gag (fragment): gag protein from human immunodeficiency virus 1; gag
   6849..7082    +  misc_feature   RRE: The Rev response element (RRE) of HIV-1 allows for Rev-dependent mRNA export from the nucleus to the cytoplasm.
   7459..7559    +  CDS            Rev (fragment): human immunodeficiency virus 1 (HIV-1) Rev protein; rev; enhances nuclear export of unspliced and incompletely spliced viral mRNAs
   7596..7713    +  misc_feature   cPPT/CTS: central polypurine tract and central termination sequence of HIV-1
   7750..7782    -  misc_feature   MCS (fragment): pBluescript multiple cloning site
   7866..8273    +  promoter       SFFV promoter: spleen focus-forming virus long terminal repeat (LTR) promoter
   8301..8354    +  CDS            CD274 (fragment): PD1L1_HUMAN - Also known as B7H1, PDCD1L1, PDCD1LG1, PDL1. Experimental evidence at protein level: Swiss-Prot protein existence level 1. The PDCD1-mediated inhibitory pathway is exploited by tumors to attenuate anti-tumor immunity and escape destruction by the immune system, thereby facilitating tumor survival (PubMed:28813417, PubMed:28813410). The interaction with PDCD1/PD-1 inhibits cytotoxic T lymphocytes (CTLs) effector function (By similarity). The blockage of the PDCD1-mediated pathway results in the reversal of the exhausted T- cell phenotype and the normalization of the anti-tumor res
   8355..8900    +  CDS            CLIP-tag™: human O6-alkylguanine-DNA-alkyltransferase variant that forms covalent bonds with benzylcytosine derivatives fast-reacting variant, optimized for mammalian expression
   8934..9752    +  CDS            CD274 (fragment): PD1L1_HUMAN - Also known as B7H1, PDCD1L1, PDCD1LG1, PDL1. Experimental evidence at protein level: Swiss-Prot protein existence level 1. The PDCD1-mediated inhibitory pathway is exploited by tumors to attenuate anti-tumor immunity and escape destruction by the immune system, thereby facilitating tumor survival (PubMed:28813417, PubMed:28813410). The interaction with PDCD1/PD-1 inhibits cytotoxic T lymphocytes (CTLs) effector function (By similarity). The blockage of the PDCD1-mediated pathway results in the reversal of the exhausted T- cell phenotype and the normalization of the anti-tumor res
   9760..9790    +  misc_feature   MCS (fragment): pUC18/19 multiple cloning site
   9791..9809    +  misc_feature   MCS (fragment): pBluescript multiple cloning site
   9809..10397   +  misc_feature   WPRE: woodchuck hepatitis virus posttranscriptional regulatory element
  10398..21      +  misc_feature   MCS (fragment) (across the origin): pBluescript multiple cloning site
