[The description below was written by a language model from this plasmid's Addgene catalogue record and pLannotate feature annotations shown in this document.]
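Description:
pHR-CLIP-PD-L1 is a lentiviral transfer plasmid built on the pHR backbone for expressing human PD-L1 (CD274) carrying a CLIP tag in mammalian cells. It is propagated in E. coli through a high-copy ColE1/pUC-type origin and selected with ampicillin via the β-lactamase gene. The backbone also retains remnants typical of older pHR-family vectors, including fragments of tetracycline resistance, bom and rop sequences, and an SV40 promoter followed by E. coli gpt fragments, SV40 small t intron sequences and the SV40 polyadenylation signal. These lie outside the proviral region, and the record assigns them no role.

The viral portion comprises a 5' LTR annotated as truncated, the HIV-1 Ψ packaging signal with a partial gag sequence, the Rev response element for Rev-dependent nuclear export of the genomic RNA, the cPPT/CTS element, and a self-inactivating ΔU3 3' LTR that disables LTR-driven transcription after integration. Expression of the payload is driven by the internal SFFV promoter, which is active in many haematopoietic and other mammalian cell types, and a WPRE downstream of the coding sequence enhances transcript stability and expression. The open reading frame begins with a short N-terminal piece of PD-L1, consistent with its signal peptide, followed by the CLIP-tag and then the remainder of PD-L1. This arrangement would place the tag at the extracellular N terminus of the mature protein.

The CLIP-tag is an engineered alkyltransferase that reacts covalently with benzylcytosine-conjugated probes, allowing specific fluorescent labelling of PD-L1. No mammalian selection marker or fluorescent reporter is annotated within the provirus. The associated publication concerns cis interaction between PD-1 and PD-L1 on antigen-presenting cells, which fits with use of labelled PD-L1 for imaging or proximity measurements.
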