Addgene plasmid #223571: pHR-CLIP-PD-L1
Purpose: Lentiviral expression of human PD-L1 with CLIP tag in mammalian cells
Depositing lab: Enfu Hui. Depositing organization: University of California, San Diego (UCSD). Publication: Antigen-Presenting Cell-Intrinsic PD-1 Neutralizes PD-L1 in cis to Attenuate PD-1 Signaling in T Cells. Zhao Y, Harrison DL, Song Y, Ji J, Huang J, Hui E. Cell Rep. 2018 Jul 10;24(2):379-390.e6. doi: 10.1016/j.celrep.2018.06.054. PubMed 29996099.
Backbone
  Vector backbone: pHR
  Vector type: Lentiviral ; Mammalian Expression
Growth in bacteria
  Bacterial resistance: Ampicillin, 100 μg/mL
  Growth temperature: 37°C
  Growth strain: NEB Stable
  Copy number: High Copy
Gene/Insert
  Gene/Insert name: PD-L1
  Species: H. sapiens (human)
  Entrez Gene: CD274 (a.k.a. ADMIO5, B7-H, B7H1, PD-L1, PDCD1L1, PDCD1LG1, PDL1, hPD-L1)
  Tag / fusion protein: CLIP (N terminal on insert)
  Cloning method: Gibson Cloning
  Sequencing primers: 5′ ccaatcagcctgcttctcgcttc; 3′ ccagaggttgattatcgataagc
Terms and licenses: Academic/Nonprofit Terms; Industry Terms: Not Available to Industry
Depositor comments: Plasmid lab code: L604
How to cite: pHR-CLIP-PD-L1 was a gift from Enfu Hui (Addgene plasmid # 223571 ; http://n2t.net/addgene:223571 ; RRID:Addgene_223571)
